Addgene plasmid #128816: pFSW Doc2beta 6X mutant
Purpose: To make virus expressing Doc2beta 6X mutant
Depositing lab: Edwin Chapman. Depositing organization: University of Wisconsin, Madison. Publication: Excitatory and Inhibitory Neurons Utilize Different Ca(2+) Sensors and Sources to Regulate Spontaneous Release. Courtney NA, Briguglio JS, Bradberry MM, Greer C, Chapman ER. Neuron. 2018 Jun 6;98(5):977-991.e5. doi: 10.1016/j.neuron.2018.04.022. Epub 2018 May 10. PubMed 29754754.
Backbone
  Vector backbone: FUGW
  Backbone size w/o insert (bp): 9694
  Vector type: Lentiviral
Growth in bacteria
  Bacterial resistance: Ampicillin, 100 μg/mL
  Growth temperature: 37°C
  Growth strain: NEB Stable
  Copy number: Unknown
Gene/Insert
  Gene/Insert name: Doc2beta (alt name: Double C2 protein beta)
  Species: R. norvegicus (rat)
  Insert size (bp): 1239
  Mutation: D163A, D218A, D220N, D303A, D357A, D359A
  Entrez Gene: Doc2b
  Promoter: hSyn (human synapsin I promoter)
  Tag / fusion protein: IRES-EGFP (C terminal on insert)
  Cloning method: Ligation Independent Cloning
Terms and licenses: Academic/Nonprofit Terms; Industry Terms: Not Available to Industry
How to cite: pFSW Doc2beta 6X mutant was a gift from Edwin Chapman (Addgene plasmid # 128816 ; http://n2t.net/addgene:128816 ; RRID:Addgene_128816)
