[The description below was written by a language model from this plasmid's Addgene catalogue record and pLannotate feature annotations shown in this document.]
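Description:
pFSW Doc2beta 6X mutant is an HIV-1-based lentiviral transfer plasmid built on the FUGW backbone, intended for producing virus that expresses a mutant form of rat Doc2beta (double C2 protein beta) in neurons. It is propagated in E. coli through a high-copy ColE1/pUC-type origin with ampicillin selection (AmpR). The backbone also carries an f1 origin and an SV40/EM7-driven bleomycin/Zeocin resistance cassette that lies outside the LTRs. The sequenced plasmid is about 10.9 kb.

The viral portion begins with a CMV enhancer/promoter fused to a truncated 5' LTR, which drives genomic RNA transcription in packaging cells. It is followed by the Ψ packaging signal with a partial gag sequence, the Rev response element for nuclear export of the unspliced genome, and the cPPT/CTS element that aids nuclear import in transduced cells. Inside this frame, the human synapsin I promoter confers neuron-specific transcription of a bicistronic message: the Doc2b coding sequence, then an EMCV IRES and EGFP. Transduced neurons therefore make untagged Doc2beta and a separate green fluorescent marker from the same transcript. A WPRE downstream enhances expression, and the cassette ends in a truncated 3' LTR followed by a bGH polyadenylation signal.

The insert carries six aspartate substitutions: D163A, D218A, D220N, D303A, D357A and D359A. Doc2b is annotated as a calcium sensor that binds phospholipids in a calcium-dependent manner and contributes to spontaneous neurotransmitter release. The record does not state the functional effect of the mutations. The associated work concerns the calcium sensors that regulate spontaneous release in excitatory and inhibitory neurons, which fits use of this construct to express the mutant protein in neurons.
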