Features (pLannotate 1.2.2; 32 found; start..end, strand, type, name):
      1..200     +  promoter       CMV promoter: human cytomegalovirus (CMV) immediate early promoter
    218..398     +  LTR            5' LTR (truncated): truncated 5' long terminal repeat (LTR) from HIV-1
    445..570     +  misc_feature   HIV-1 Ψ: packaging signal of human immunodeficiency virus type 1
    554..917     +  CDS            HIV-1 gag (fragment): gag protein from human immunodeficiency virus 1; gag
   1063..1296    +  misc_feature   RRE: The Rev response element (RRE) of HIV-1 allows for Rev-dependent mRNA export from the nucleus to the cytoplasm.
   1673..1773    +  CDS            Rev (fragment): human immunodeficiency virus 1 (HIV-1) Rev protein; rev; enhances nuclear export of unspliced and incompletely spliced viral mRNAs
   1823..1940    +  misc_feature   cPPT/CTS: central polypurine tract and central termination sequence of HIV-1
   1985..2431    +  promoter       hSyn promoter: human synapsin I promoter; confers neuron-specific expression (Kügler et al., 2003)
   2448..3683    +  CDS            Doc2b: DOC2B_RAT - Experimental evidence at protein level: Swiss-Prot protein existence level 1. Calcium sensor which positively regulates SNARE-dependent fusion of vesicles with membranes. Binds phospholipids in a calcium- dependent manner and may act at the priming stage of fusion by modifying membrane curvature to stimulate fusion. Involved in calcium- triggered exocytosis in chromaffin cells and calcium-dependent spontaneous release of neurotransmitter in absence of action potentials in neuronal cells. Involved both in glucose-stimulated insulin secretion in pancreatic cells and insulin-dependent
   3692..4268    +  misc_feature   IRES2: internal ribosome entry site (IRES) of the encephalomyocarditis virus (EMCV)
   4265..4984    +  CDS            EGFP: the original enhanced GFP (Yang et al., 1996) mammalian codon-optimized
   4985..5008    +  misc_feature   MCS (fragment): pBluescript multiple cloning site
   5008..5596    +  misc_feature   WPRE: woodchuck hepatitis virus posttranscriptional regulatory element
   5533..6114    +  CDS            nef (fragment): NEF_HV1H2 - Experimental evidence at protein level: Swiss-Prot protein existence level 1. Extracellular Nef protein targets CD4(+) T-lymphocytes for apoptosis by interacting with CXCR4 surface receptors. From Human immunodeficiency virus type 1 group M subtype B (isolate HXB2) (HIV-1).
   6121..6301    +  LTR            5' LTR (truncated): truncated 5' long terminal repeat (LTR) from HIV-1
   6333..6557    +  polyA_signal   bGH poly(A) signal: bovine growth hormone polyadenylation signal
   6561..6582    +  promoter       SV40 promoter (fragment): SV40 enhancer and early promoter
   6603..7031    +  rep_origin     f1 ori (sequence partly withheld): f1 bacteriophage origin of replication; arrow indicates direction of (+) strand synthesis
   7045..7374    +  promoter       SV40 promoter: SV40 enhancer and early promoter
   7422..7469    +  promoter       EM7 promoter: synthetic bacterial promoter&nbsp
   7488..7862    +  CDS            BleoR: antibiotic-binding protein; Sh ble from Streptoalloteichus hindustanus; confers resistance to bleomycin, phleomycin, and Zeocin™
   7872..7997    +  CDS            ble (fragment): BLE_KLEPN - Experimental evidence at protein level: Swiss-Prot protein existence level 1. Binding protein with a strong affinity to the bleomycin family of antibiotics. Binds to CL990; an antimitotic-antibiotic compound. From Klebsiella pneumoniae.
   7992..8113    +  polyA_signal   SV40 poly(A) signal: SV40 polyadenylation signal
   8184..8206    -  protein_bind   lac operator (fragment): The lac repressor binds to the lac operator to inhibit transcription in E. coli. This inhibition can be relieved by adding lactose or isopropyl-β-D-thiogalactopyranoside (IPTG). lac repressor encoded by lacI
   8210..8240    -  promoter       lac promoter: promoter for the E. coli lac operon
   8255..8276    -  protein_bind   CAP binding site: CAP binding activates transcription in the presence of cAMP. E. coli catabolite activator protein
   8289..8381    -  CDS            lacI (fragment): lac repressor; lacI; The lac repressor binds to the lac operator to inhibit transcription in E. coli. This inhibition can be relieved by adding lactose or isopropyl-β-D-thiogalactopyranoside (IPTG).
   8564..9152    -  rep_origin     ori: high-copy-number ColE1/pMB1/pBR322/pUC origin of replication
   9323..10183   -  CDS            AmpR: β-lactamase; bla; confers resistance to ampicillin, carbenicillin, and related antibiotics
  10184..10288   -  promoter       AmpR promoter: bla
  10347..10399   -  misc_feature   bom (fragment): basis of mobility region from pBR322
  10554..10933   +  enhancer       CMV enhancer: human cytomegalovirus immediate early enhancer
>Addgene plasmid #128816 | pFSW Doc2beta 6X mutant | addgene full sequence | sequence record 254215 | Addgene NGS Result
GTGATGCGGTTTTGGCAGTACATCAATGGGCGTGGATAGCGGTTTGACTCACGGGGATTTCCAAGTCTCC
ACCCCATTGACGTCAATGGGAGTTTGTTTTGGCACCAAAATCAACGGGACTTTCCAAAATGTCGTAACAA
CTCCGCCCCATTGACGCAAATGGGCGGTAGGCGTGTACGGTGGGAGGTCTATATAAGCAGCGCGTTTTGC
CTGTACTGGGTCTCTCTGGTTAGACCAGATCTGAGCCTGGGAGCTCTCTGGCTAACTAGGGAACCCACTG
CTTAAGCCTCAATAAAGCTTGCCTTGAGTGCTTCAAGTAGTGTGTGCCCGTCTGTTGTGTGACTCTGGTA
ACTAGAGATCCCTCAGACCCTTTTAGTCAGTGTGGAAAATCTCTAGCAGTGGCGCCCGAACAGGGACTTG
AAAGCGAAAGGGAAACCAGAGGAGCTCTCTCGACGCAGGACTCGGCTTGCTGAAGCGCGCACGGCAAGAG
GCGAGGGGCGGCGACTGGTGAGTACGCCAAAAATTTTGACTAGCGGAGGCTAGAAGGAGAGAGATGGGTG
CGAGAGCGTCAGTATTAAGCGGGGGAGAATTAGATCGCGATGGGAAAAAATTCGGTTAAGGCCAGGGGGA
AAGAAAAAATATAAATTAAAACATATAGTATGGGCAAGCAGGGAGCTAGAACGATTCGCAGTTAATCCTG
GCCTGTTAGAAACATCAGAAGGCTGTAGACAAATACTGGGACAGCTACAACCATCCCTTCAGACAGGATC
AGAAGAACTTAGATCATTATATAATACAGTAGCAACCCTCTATTGTGTGCATCAAAGGATAGAGATAAAA
GACACCAAGGAAGCTTTAGACAAGATAGAGGAAGAGCAAAACAAAAGTAAGACCACCGCACAGCAAGCGG
CCGCTGATCTTCAGACCTGGAGGAGGAGATATGAGGGACAATTGGAGAAGTGAATTATATAAATATAAAG
TAGTAAAAATTGAACCATTAGGAGTAGCACCCACCAAGGCAAAGAGAAGAGTGGTGCAGAGAGAAAAAAG
AGCAGTGGGAATAGGAGCTTTGTTCCTTGGGTTCTTGGGAGCAGCAGGAAGCACTATGGGCGCAGCGTCA
ATGACGCTGACGGTACAGGCCAGACAATTATTGTCTGGTATAGTGCAGCAGCAGAACAATTTGCTGAGGG
CTATTGAGGCGCAACAGCATCTGTTGCAACTCACAGTCTGGGGCATCAAGCAGCTCCAGGCAAGAATCCT
GGCTGTGGAAAGATACCTAAAGGATCAACAGCTCCTGGGGATTTGGGGTTGCTCTGGAAAACTCATTTGC
ACCACTGCTGTGCCTTGGAATGCTAGTTGGAGTAATAAATCTCTGGAACAGATTTGGAATCACACGACCT
GGATGGAGTGGGACAGAGAAATTAACAATTACACAAGCTTAATACACTCCTTAATTGAAGAATCGCAAAA
CCAGCAAGAAAAGAATGAACAAGAATTATTGGAATTAGATAAATGGGCAAGTTTGTGGAATTGGTTTAAC
ATAACAAATTGGCTGTGGTATATAAAATTATTCATAATGATAGTAGGAGGCTTGGTAGGTTTAAGAATAG
TTTTTGCTGTACTTTCTATAGTGAATAGAGTTAGGCAGGGATATTCACCATTATCGTTTCAGACCCACCT
CCCAACCCCGAGGGGACCCGACAGGCCCGAAGGAATAGAAGAAGAAGGTGGAGAGAGAGACAGAGACAGA
TCCATTCGATTAGTGAACGGATCGGCACTGCGTGCGCCAATTCTGCAGACAAATGGCAGTATTCATCCAC
AATTTTAAAAGAAAAGGGGGGATTGGGGGGTACAGTGCAGGGGAAAGAATAGTAGACATAATAGCAACAG
ACATACAAACTAAAGAATTACAAAAACAAATTACAAAAATTCAAAATTTTCGGGTTTATTACAGGGACAG
CAGAGATCCAGTTTGGTTAATTAAAGTGCAAGTGGTTTTAGGACCAGGATGAGGCGGGGTGGGGGTGCCT
ACCTGACGACCGACCCCGACCCACTGGACAAGCACCCAACCCCCATTCCCCAAATTGCGCATCCCCTATC
AGAGAGGGGGAGGGGAAACAGGATGCGGCGAGGCGCGTGCGCACTGCCAGCTTCAGCACCGCGGACAGTG
CCTTCGCCCCCGCCTGGCGGCGCGCGCCACCGCCGCCTCAGCACTGAAGGCGCGCTGACGTCACTCGCCG
GTCCCCCGTAAACTCCCCTTCCCGGCCACCTTGGTCGCGTCCGCGCCGCCGCCGGCCCAGCCGGACCGCA
CCACGCGAGGCGCGAGATAGGGGGGCACGGGCGCGACCATCTGCGCTGCGGCGCCGGCGACTCAGCGCTG
CCTCAGTCTGCGGTGGGCAGCGGAGGAGTCGTGTCGTGCCTGAGAGCGCAGGTACGGCTAGGCCACCATG
ACCCTCAGGAGGCGGGGGGAGAAGGCAACCATTTCCATTCAAGAGCATATGGCTATTGATGTCTGCCCTG
GGCCAATACGGCCTATTAAGCAAATAAGCGATTACTTCCCACGATTTCCACGAGGACTGCCACCTACCGC
AGCCCCAAGGGCTTCCGCCCCCCCAGACGCCCCCGCTCGGTCCCCTGCAGCCACAGCAGGCCCACGGTCA
CCTTCTGATGGGGCCCGAGATGACGATGAAGATGTCGACCAGCTTTTCGGAGCTTACGGAGCCTCCCCCG
GTCCCTCACCAGGTCCTTCTCCTGTGCGCCCACCTGCCAAGCCCCCCGAAGACGAACCTGATGCTGATGG
TTACGAGAGCGACGATTGTACCGCATTGGGTACTCTGGACTTCAGCCTCCTGTACGATCAAGAGAATAAT
GCACTTCACTGCACTATTTCCAAGGCTAAAGGCCTCAAGCCTATGGATCATAACGGCTTGGCCGCTCCCT
ACGTCAAGCTCCATTTGCTTCCCGGGGCTAGTAAGGCTAACAAGCTCCGGACAAAAACATTGAGAAATAC
ACTGAATCCATCCTGGAACGAGACACTCACATATTATGGTATCACCGATGAAGACATGATACGCAAAACT
CTGAGAATCTCTGTCTGTGCCGAAGCTAAATTTAGGCACAATGAATTCATTGGCGAGACTCGAGTACCCC
TCAAAAAGTTGAAACCCAATCATACTAAGACCTTTAGCATCTGTCTTGAAAAGCAACTCCCTGTGGATAA
GGCTGAAGATAAATCACTCGAGGAAAGGGGGCGCATCCTCATCTCCCTCAAATATTCTTCACAAAAACAA
GGCCTTCTGGTTGGAATCGTCAGGTGCGCACATCTGGCAGCTATGGACGCTAACGGATATTCTGCTCCCT
ATGTTAAGACATATCTCAAACCAGACGTTGACAAAAAAAGTAAACATAAAACTGCTGTCAAGAAGAAAAC
ATTGAATCCAGAATTTAATGAGGAGTTTTGCTACGAAATCAAACATGGTGATCTTGCTAAGAAGACTCTC
GAGGTAACCGTCTGGGCCTATGCCATCGGGAAAAGTAACGATTTTATAGGTGGAGTCGTTCTCGGAATAA
ATGCCAAGGGGGAAAGGCTGAAGCATTGGTTCGACTGCTTGAAGAACAAGGATAAGAGAATCGAACGATG
GCACACTCTTACAAACGAGATCCCAGGTGCCGTTCTCAGTGATTGAAATTCCCCCTCTCCCTCCCCCCCC
TAACGTTACTGGCCGAAGCCGCTTGGAATAAGGCCGGTGTGCGTTTGTCTATATGTTATTTTCCACCATA
TTGCCGTCTTTTGGCAATGTGAGGGCCCGGAAACCTGGCCCTGTCTTCTTGACGAGCATTCCTAGGGGTC
TTTCCCCTCTCGCCAAAGGAATGCAAGGTCTGTTGAATGTCGTGAAGGAAGCAGTTCCTCTGGAAGCTTC
TTGAAGACAAACAACGTCTGTAGCGACCCTTTGCAGGCAGCGGAACCCCCCACCTGGCGACAGGTGCCTC
TGCGGCCAAAAGCCACGTGTATAAGATACACCTGCAAAGGCGGCACAACCCCAGTGCCACGTTGTGAGTT
GGATAGTTGTGGAAAGAGTCAAATGGCTCTCCTCAAGCGTATTCAACAAGGGGCTGAAGGATGCCCAGAA
GGTACCCCATTGTATGGGATCTGATCTGGGGCCTCGGTACACATGCTTTACATGTGTTTAGTCGAGGTTA
AAAAAACGTCTAGGCCCCCCGAACCACGGGGACGTGGTTTTCCTTTGAAAAACACGATGATAATATGGTG
AGCAAGGGCGAGGAGCTGTTCACCGGGGTGGTGCCCATCCTGGTCGAGCTGGACGGCGACGTAAACGGCC
ACAAGTTCAGCGTGTCCGGCGAGGGCGAGGGCGATGCCACCTACGGCAAGCTGACCCTGAAGTTCATCTG
CACCACCGGCAAGCTGCCCGTGCCCTGGCCCACCCTCGTGACCACCCTGACCTACGGCGTGCAGTGCTTC
AGCCGCTACCCCGACCACATGAAGCAGCACGACTTCTTCAAGTCCGCCATGCCCGAAGGCTACGTCCAGG
AGCGCACCATCTTCTTCAAGGACGACGGCAACTACAAGACCCGCGCCGAGGTGAAGTTCGAGGGCGACAC
CCTGGTGAACCGCATCGAGCTGAAGGGCATCGACTTCAAGGAGGACGGCAACATCCTGGGGCACAAGCTG
GAGTACAACTACAACAGCCACAACGTCTATATCATGGCCGACAAGCAGAAGAACGGCATCAAGGTGAACT
TCAAGATCCGCCACAACATCGAGGACGGCAGCGTGCAGCTCGCCGACCACTACCAGCAGAACACCCCCAT
CGGCGACGGCCCCGTGCTGCTGCCCGACAACCACTACCTGAGCACCCAGTCCGCCCTGAGCAAAGACCCC
AACGAGAAGCGCGATCACATGGTCCTGCTGGAGTTCGTGACCGCCGCCGGGATCACTCTCGGCATGGACG
AGCTGTACAAGTAAAATTCGATATCAAGCTTATCGATAATCAACCTCTGGATTACAAAATTTGTGAAAGA
TTGACTGGTATTCTTAACTATGTTGCTCCTTTTACGCTATGTGGATACGCTGCTTTAATGCCTTTGTATC
ATGCTATTGCTTCCCGTATGGCTTTCATTTTCTCCTCCTTGTATAAATCCTGGTTGCTGTCTCTTTATGA
GGAGTTGTGGCCCGTTGTCAGGCAACGTGGCGTGGTGTGCACTGTGTTTGCTGACGCAACCCCCACTGGT
TGGGGCATTGCCACCACCTGTCAGCTCCTTTCCGGGACTTTCGCTTTCCCCCTCCCTATTGCCACGGCGG
AACTCATCGCCGCCTGCCTTGCCCGCTGCTGGACAGGGGCTCGGCTGTTGGGCACTGACAATTCCGTGGT
GTTGTCGGGGAAATCATCGTCCTTTCCTTGGCTGCTCGCCTGTGTTGCCACCTGGATTCTGCGCGGGACG
TCCTTCTGCTACGTCCCTTCGGCCCTCAATCCAGCGGACCTTCCTTCCCGCGGCCTGCTGCCGGCTCTGC
GGCCTCTTCCGCGTCTTCGCCTTCGCCCTCAGACGAGTCGGATCTCCCTTTGGGCCGCCTCCCCGCATCG
ATACCGTCGACCTCGAGACCTAGAAAAACATGGAGCAATCACAAGTAGCAATACAGCAGCTACCAATGCT
GATTGTGCCTGGCTAGAAGCACAAGAGGAGGAGGAGGTGGGTTTTCCAGTCACACCTCAGGTACCTTTAA
GACCAATGACTTACAAGGCAGCTGTAGATCTTAGCCACTTTTTAAAAGAAAAGGGGGGACTGGAAGGGCT
AATTCACTCCCAACGAAGACAAGATATCCTTGATCTGTGGATCTACCACACACAAGGCTACTTCCCTGAT
TGGCAGAACTACACACCAGGGCCAGGGATCAGATATCCACTGACCTTTGGATGGTGCTACAAGCTAGTAC
CAGTTGAGCAAGAGAAGGTAGAAGAAGCCAATGAAGGAGAGAACACCCGCTTGTTACACCCTGTGAGCCT
GCATGGGATGGATGACCCGGAGAGAGAAGTATTAGAGTGGAGGTTTGACAGCCGCCTAGCATTTCATCAC
ATGGCCCGAGAGCTGCATCCGGACTGTACTGGGTCTCTCTGGTTAGACCAGATCTGAGCCTGGGAGCTCT
CTGGCTAACTAGGGAACCCACTGCTTAAGCCTCAATAAAGCTTGCCTTGAGTGCTTCAAGTAGTGTGTGC
CCGTCTGTTGTGTGACTCTGGTAACTAGAGATCCCTCAGACCCTTTTAGTCAGTGTGGAAAATCTCTAGC
AGGGCCCGTTTAAACCCGCTGATCAGCCTCGACTGTGCCTTCTAGTTGCCAGCCATCTGTTGTTTGCCCC
TCCCCCGTGCCTTCCTTGACCCTGGAAGGTGCCACTCCCACTGTCCTTTCCTAATAAAATGAGGAAATTG
CATCGCATTGTCTGAGTAGGTGTCATTCTATTCTGGGGGGTGGGGTGGGGCAGGACAGCAAGGGGGAGGA
TTGGGAAGACAATAGCAGGCATGCTGGGGATGCGGTGGGCTCTATGGCTTCTGAGGCGGAAAGAACCAGC
TGGGGCTCTAGGGGGTATCCCC
[124 nt withheld, positions 6603-6726]
C
[91 nt withheld, positions 6728-6818]
A
[49 nt withheld, positions 6820-6868]
CCTTTGACGTTGGAGTCCACGTTCTTT
[37 nt withheld, positions 6896-6932]
ACCCTATCTCGGTCTATTCTTTTGATTTATAAGGGATTTTGCCGATTTCGGCCTATTGGTTAAAAAATGA
GCTGATTTAACAAAAATTTAACGCGAATTAATTCTGTGGAATGTGTGTCAGTTAGGGTGTGGAAAGTCCC
CAGGCTCCCCAGCAGGCAGAAGTATGCAAAGCATGCATCTCAATTAGTCAGCAACCAGGTGTGGAAAGTC
CCCAGGCTCCCCAGCAGGCAGAAGTATGCAAAGCATGCATCTCAATTAGTCAGCAACCATAGTCCCGCCC
CTAACTCCGCCCATCCCGCCCCTAACTCCGCCCAGTTCCGCCCATTCTCCGCCCCATGGCTGACTAATTT
TTTTTATTTATGCAGAGGCCGAGGCCGCCTCTGCCTCTGAGCTATTCCAGAAGTAGTGAGGAGGCTTTTT
TGGAGGCCTAGGCTTTTGCAAAAAGCTCCCGGGAGCTTGTATATCCATTTTCGGATCTGATCAGCACGTG
TTGACAATTAATCATCGGCATAGTATATCGGCATAGTATAATACGACAAGGTGAGGAACTAAACCATGGC
CAAGTTGACCAGTGCCGTTCCGGTGCTCACCGCGCGCGACGTCGCCGGAGCGGTCGAGTTCTGGACCGAC
CGGCTCGGGTTCTCCCGGGACTTCGTGGAGGACGACTTCGCCGGTGTGGTCCGGGACGACGTGACCCTGT
TCATCAGCGCGGTCCAGGACCAGGTGGTGCCGGACAACACCCTGGCCTGGGTGTGGGTGCGCGGCCTGGA
CGAGCTGTACGCCGAGTGGTCGGAGGTCGTGTCCACGAACTTCCGGGACGCCTCCGGGCCGGCCATGACC
GAGATCGGCGAGCAGCCGTGGGGGCGGGAGTTCGCCCTGCGCGACCCGGCCGGCAACTGCGTGCACTTCG
TGGCCGAGGAGCAGGACTGACACGTGCTACGAGATTTCGATTCCACCGCCGCCTTCTATGAAAGGTTGGG
CTTCGGAATCGTTTTCCGGGACGCCGGCTGGATGATCCTCCAGCGCGGGGATCTCATGCTGGAGTTCTTC
GCCCACCCCAACTTGTTTATTGCAGCTTATAATGGTTACAAATAAAGCAATAGCATCACAAATTTCACAA
ATAAAGCATTTTTTTCACTGCATTCTAGTTGTGGTTTGTCCAAACTCATCAATGTATCTTATCATGTCTG
TATACCGTCGACCTCTAGCTAGAGCTTGGCGTAATCATGGTCATAGCTGTTTCCTGTGTGAAATTGTTAT
CCGCTCACAATTCCACACAACATACGAGCCGGAAGCATAAAGTGTAAAGCCTGGGGTGCCTAATGAGTGA
GCTAACTCACATTAATTGCGTTGCGCTCACTGCCCGCTTTCCAGTCGGGAAACCTGTCGTGCCAGCTGCA
TTAATGAATCGGCCAACGCGCGGGGAGAGGCGGTTTGCGTATTGGGCGCTCTTCCGCTTCCTCGCTCACT
GACTCGCTGCGCTCGGTCGTTCGGCTGCGGCGAGCGGTATCAGCTCACTCAAAGGCGGTAATACGGTTAT
CCACAGAATCAGGGGATAACGCAGGAAAGAACATGTGAGCAAAAGGCCAGCAAAAGGCCAGGAACCGTAA
AAAGGCCGCGTTGCTGGCGTTTTTCCATAGGCTCCGCCCCCCTGACGAGCATCACAAAAATCGACGCTCA
AGTCAGAGGTGGCGAAACCCGACAGGACTATAAAGATACCAGGCGTTTCCCCCTGGAAGCTCCCTCGTGC
GCTCTCCTGTTCCGACCCTGCCGCTTACCGGATACCTGTCCGCCTTTCTCCCTTCGGGAAGCGTGGCGCT
TTCTCATAGCTCACGCTGTAGGTATCTCAGTTCGGTGTAGGTCGTTCGCTCCAAGCTGGGCTGTGTGCAC
GAACCCCCCGTTCAGCCCGACCGCTGCGCCTTATCCGGTAACTATCGTCTTGAGTCCAACCCGGTAAGAC
ACGACTTATCGCCACTGGCAGCAGCCACTGGTAACAGGATTAGCAGAGCGAGGTATGTAGGCGGTGCTAC
AGAGTTCTTGAAGTGGTGGCCTAACTACGGCTACACTAGAAGAACAGTATTTGGTATCTGCGCTCTGCTG
AAGCCAGTTACCTTCGGAAAAAGAGTTGGTAGCTCTTGATCCGGCAAACAAACCACCGCTGGTAGCGGTG
GTTTTTTTGTTTGCAAGCAGCAGATTACGCGCAGAAAAAAAGGATCTCAAGAAGATCCTTTGATCTTTTC
TACGGGGTCTGACGCTCAGTGGAACGAAAACTCACGTTAAGGGATTTTGGTCATGAGATTATCAAAAAGG
ATCTTCACCTAGATCCTTTTAAATTAAAAATGAAGTTTTAAATCAATCTAAAGTATATATGAGTAAACTT
GGTCTGACAGTTACCAATGCTTAATCAGTGAGGCACCTATCTCAGCGATCTGTCTATTTCGTTCATCCAT
AGTTGCCTGACTCCCCGTCGTGTAGATAACTACGATACGGGAGGGCTTACCATCTGGCCCCAGTGCTGCA
ATGATACCGCGAGACCCACGCTCACCGGCTCCAGATTTATCAGCAATAAACCAGCCAGCCGGAAGGGCCG
AGCGCAGAAGTGGTCCTGCAACTTTATCCGCCTCCATCCAGTCTATTAATTGTTGCCGGGAAGCTAGAGT
AAGTAGTTCGCCAGTTAATAGTTTGCGCAACGTTGTTGCCATTGCTACAGGCATCGTGGTGTCACGCTCG
TCGTTTGGTATGGCTTCATTCAGCTCCGGTTCCCAACGATCAAGGCGAGTTACATGATCCCCCATGTTGT
GCAAAAAAGCGGTTAGCTCCTTCGGTCCTCCGATCGTTGTCAGAAGTAAGTTGGCCGCAGTGTTATCACT
CATGGTTATGGCAGCACTGCATAATTCTCTTACTGTCATGCCATCCGTAAGATGCTTTTCTGTGACTGGT
GAGTACTCAACCAAGTCATTCTGAGAATAGTGTATGCGGCGACCGAGTTGCTCTTGCCCGGCGTCAATAC
GGGATAATACCGCGCCACATAGCAGAACTTTAAAAGTGCTCATCATTGGAAAACGTTCTTCGGGGCGAAA
ACTCTCAAGGATCTTACCGCTGTTGAGATCCAGTTCGATGTAACCCACTCGTGCACCCAACTGATCTTCA
GCATCTTTTACTTTCACCAGCGTTTCTGGGTGAGCAAAAACAGGAAGGCAAAATGCCGCAAAAAAGGGAA
TAAGGGCGACACGGAAATGTTGAATACTCATACTCTTCCTTTTTCAATATTATTGAAGCATTTATCAGGG
TTATTGTCTCATGAGCGGATACATATTTGAATGTATTTAGAAAAATAAACAAATAGGGGTTCCGCGCACA
TTTCCCCGAAAAGTGCCACCTGACGTCGACGGATCGGGAGATCTCCCGATCCCCTATGGTGCACTCTCAG
TACAATCTGCTCTGATGCCGCATAGTTAAGCCAGTATCTGCTCCCTGCTTGTGTGTTGGAGGTCGCTGAG
TAGTGCGCGAGCAAAATTTAAGCTACAACAAGGCAAGGCTTGACCGACAATTGCATGAAGAATCTGCTTA
GGGTTAGGCGTTTTGCGCTGCTTCGCGATGTACGGGCCAGATATACGCGTTGACATTGATTATTGACTAG
TTATTAATAGTAATCAATTACGGGGTCATTAGTTCATAGCCCATATATGGAGTTCCGCGTTACATAACTT
ACGGTAAATGGCCCGCCTGGCTGACCGCCCAACGACCCCCGCCCATTGACGTCAATAATGACGTATGTTC
CCATAGTAACGCCAATAGGGACTTTCCATTGACGTCAATGGGTGGAGTATTTACGGTAAACTGCCCACTT
GGCAGTACATCAAGTGTATCATATGCCAAGTACGCCCCCTATTGACGTCAATGACGGTAAATGGCCCGCC
TGGCATTATGCCCAGTACATGACCTTATGGGACTTTCCTACTTGGCAGTACATCTACGTATTAGTCATCG
CTATTACCATG
